>Addgene plasmid #32268 | TAL027 | depositor full sequence | sequence record 36580 | TAL027 sequence 2827 bps
TCGCGCGTTTCGGTGATGACGGTGAAAACCTCTGACACATGCAGCTCCCGGAGACGGTCACAGCTTGTCT
GTAAGCGGATGCCGGGAGCAGACAAGCCCGTCAGGGCGCGTCAGCGGGTGTTGGCGGGTGTCGGGGCTGG
CTTAACTATGCGGCATCAGAGCAGATTGTACTGAGAGTGCACCATATGCGGTGTGAAATACCGCACAGAT
GCGTAAGGAGAAAATACCGCATCAGGCGCCATTCGCCATTCAGGCTGCGCAACTGTTGGGAAGGGCGATC
GGTGCGGGCCTCTTCGCTATTACGCCAGCTGGCGAAAGGGGGATGTGCTGCAAGGCGATTAAGTTGGGTA
ACGCCAGGGTTTTCCCAGTCACGACGTTGTAAAACGACGGCCAGTGAATTCGAGCTCGGTACCTCGCGAA
TGCATCTAGAGAAGACAACTGACCCCAGACCAGGTAGTCGCAATCGCGTCACATGACGGGGGAAAGCAAG
CCCTGGAAACCGTGCAAAGGTTGTTGCCGGTCCTTTGTCAAGACCACGGCCTTAAGAGACCGGATCCCGG
GCCCGTCGACTGCAGAGGCCTGCATGCAAGCTTGGCGTAATCATGGTCATAGCTGTTTCCTGTGTGAAAT
TGTTATCCGCTCACAATTCCACACAACATACGAGCCGGAAGCATAAAGTGTAAAGCCTGGGGTGCCTAAT
GAGTGAGCTAACTCACATTAATTGCGTTGCGCTCACTGCCCGCTTTCCAGTCGGGAAACCTGTCGTGCCA
GCTGCATTAATGAATCGGCCAACGCGCGGGGAGAGGCGGTTTGCGTATTGGGCGCTCTTCCGCTTCCTCG
CTCACTGACTCGCTGCGCTCGGTCGTTCGGCTGCGGCGAGCGGTATCAGCTCACTCAAAGGCGGTAATAC
GGTTATCCACAGAATCAGGGGATAACGCAGGAAAGAACATGTGAGCAAAAGGCCAGCAAAAGGCCAGGAA
CCGTAAAAAGGCCGCGTTGCTGGCGTTTTTCCATAGGCTCCGCCCCCCTGACGAGCATCACAAAAATCGA
CGCTCAAGTCAGAGGTGGCGAAACCCGACAGGACTATAAAGATACCAGGCGTTTCCCCCTGGAAGCTCCC
TCGTGCGCTCTCCTGTTCCGACCCTGCCGCTTACCGGATACCTGTCCGCCTTTCTCCCTTCGGGAAGCGT
GGCGCTTTCTCATAGCTCACGCTGTAGGTATCTCAGTTCGGTGTAGGTCGTTCGCTCCAAGCTGGGCTGT
GTGCACGAACCCCCCGTTCAGCCCGACCGCTGCGCCTTATCCGGTAACTATCGTCTTGAGTCCAACCCGG
TAAGACACGACTTATCGCCACTGGCAGCAGCCACTGGTAACAGGATTAGCAGAGCGAGGTATGTAGGCGG
TGCTACAGAGTTCTTGAAGTGGTGGCCTAACTACGGCTACACTAGAAGAACAGTATTTGGTATCTGCGCT
CTGCTGAAGCCAGTTACCTTCGGAAAAAGAGTTGGTAGCTCTTGATCCGGCAAACAAACCACCGCTGGTA
GCGGTGGTTTTTTTGTTTGCAAGCAGCAGATTACGCGCAGAAAAAAAGGATCTCAAGAAGATCCTTTGAT
CTTTTCTACGGGGTCTGACGCTCAGTGGAACGAAAACTCACGTTAAGGGATTTTGGTCATGAGATTATCA
AAAAGGATCTTCACCTAGATCCTTTTAAATTAAAAATGAAGTTTTAAATCAATCTAAAGTATATATGAGT
AAACTTGGTCTGACAGTTACCAATGCTTAATCAGTGAGGCACCTATCTCAGCGATCTGTCTATTTCGTTC
ATCCATAGTTGCCTGACTCCCCGTCGTGTAGATAACTACGATACGGGAGGGCTTACCATCTGGCCCCAGT
GCTGCAATGATACCGCGAGAGCCACGCTCACCGGCTCCAGATTTATCAGCAATAAACCAGCCAGCCGGAA
GGGCCGAGCGCAGAAGTGGTCCTGCAACTTTATCCGCCTCCATCCAGTCTATTAATTGTTGCCGGGAAGC
TAGAGTAAGTAGTTCGCCAGTTAATAGTTTGCGCAACGTTGTTGCCATTGCTACAGGCATCGTGGTGTCA
CGCTCGTCGTTTGGTATGGCTTCATTCAGCTCCGGTTCCCAACGATCAAGGCGAGTTACATGATCCCCCA
TGTTGTGCAAAAAAGCGGTTAGCTCCTTCGGTCCTCCGATCGTTGTCAGAAGTAAGTTGGCCGCAGTGTT
ATCACTCATGGTTATGGCAGCACTGCATAATTCTCTTACTGTCATGCCATCCGTAAGATGCTTTTCTGTG
ACTGGTGAGTACTCAACCAAGTCATTCTGAGAATAGTGTATGCGGCGACCGAGTTGCTCTTGCCCGGCGT
CAATACGGGATAATACCGCGCCACATAGCAGAACTTTAAAAGTGCTCATCATTGGAAAACGTTCTTCGGG
GCGAAAACTCTCAAGGATCTTACCGCTGTTGAGATCCAGTTCGATGTAACCCACTCGTGCACCCAACTGA
TCTTCAGCATCTTTTACTTTCACCAGCGTTTCTGGGTGAGCAAAAACAGGAAGGCAAAATGCCGCAAAAA
AGGGAATAAGGGCGACACGGAAATGTTGAATACTCATACTCTTCCTTTTTCAATATTATTGAAGCATTTA
TCAGGGTTATTGTCTCATGAGCGGATACATATTTGAATGTATTTAGAAAAATAAACAAATAGGGGTTCCG
CGCACATTTCCCCGAAAAGTGCCACCTGACGTCTAAGAAACCATTATTATCATGACATTAACCTATAAAA
ATAGGCGTATCACGAGGCCCTTTCGTC
Features (pLannotate 1.2.2; 10 found; start..end, strand, type, name):
    137..236     +  misc_feature   bom (fragment): basis of mobility region from pBR322
    242..399     -  CDS            lacZα (fragment): LacZα fragment of β-galactosidase; lacZ fragment
    630..646     -  protein_bind   lac operator: The lac repressor binds to the lac operator to inhibit transcription in E. coli. This inhibition can be relieved by adding lactose or isopropyl-β-D-thiogalactopyranoside (IPTG). lac repressor encoded by lacI
    654..684     -  promoter       lac promoter: promoter for the E. coli lac operon
    699..720     -  protein_bind   CAP binding site: CAP binding activates transcription in the presence of cAMP. E. coli catabolite activator protein
    733..825     -  CDS            lacI (fragment): lac repressor; lacI; The lac repressor binds to the lac operator to inhibit transcription in E. coli. This inhibition can be relieved by adding lactose or isopropyl-β-D-thiogalactopyranoside (IPTG).
   1008..1596    -  rep_origin     ori: high-copy-number ColE1/pMB1/pBR322/pUC origin of replication
   1767..2627    -  CDS            AmpR: β-lactamase; bla; confers resistance to ampicillin, carbenicillin, and related antibiotics
   2628..2732    -  promoter       AmpR promoter: bla
   2827..35      +  CDS            rop (fragment) (across the origin): Rop protein, which maintains plasmids at low copy number; rop
