[The description below was written by a language model from this plasmid's Addgene catalogue record and pLannotate feature annotations shown in this document.]
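Description:
TAL027 is a small bacterial cloning plasmid (2,827 bp in the deposited sequence) that archives a single TAL effector repeat module for building engineered TALENs. The backbone is pUC57-ΔBsaI, a derivative of pUC57 in which a silent C-to-G change at a valine codon within the ampicillin-resistance gene removes a BsaI site. This presumably keeps that enzyme available for manipulating the repeat unit without cutting the vector, although the record does not state the reason. The plasmid replicates in E. coli from the high-copy ColE1/pUC origin and is selected with ampicillin through the β-lactamase gene and its native promoter.

The 119 bp insert is described by its alternative names as an ε-type unit carrying the "SHD" residues and specifying recognition of cytosine. This fits the HD repeat-variable diresidue, which directs a TAL repeat to bind C. It was cloned by restriction enzymes, with a BbsI 5′ junction that was destroyed during cloning and a BamHI 3′ site that was retained. The insert is not annotated in the feature table. By elimination it should lie in the unannotated gap between the lacZα fragment and the lac operator, within the pUC57 cloning region. The remaining annotations (lac promoter, operator and CAP site, plus fragments of lacZα, lacI, bom and rop) are vestigial backbone elements. Nothing in the record indicates a promoter intended to express the repeat on its own.

The plasmid serves as one component of a library of repeat modules that are excised and joined in a defined order to make custom TAL repeat arrays. The associated work applied the resulting TALENs to targeted gene disruption in somatic zebrafish cells.
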