Addgene plasmid #32268: TAL027
Depositing lab: Keith Joung. Depositing organization: Massachusetts General Hospital. Publication: Targeted gene disruption in somatic zebrafish cells using engineered TALENs. Sander JD, Cade L, Khayter C, Reyon D, Peterson RT, Joung JK, Yeh JR. Nat Biotechnol. 2011 Aug 5;29(8):697-8. doi: 10.1038/nbt.1934. PubMed 21822241.
Backbone
  Vector backbone: pUC57-ΔBsaI
  Backbone size w/o insert (bp): 2708
  Modifications to backbone: Silent valine mutation (C->G) at position 1794 to destroy alternate BsaI restriction site in pUC57
Growth in bacteria
  Bacterial resistance: Ampicillin, 100 μg/mL
  Growth temperature: 37°C
  Growth strain: XL1 Blue
  Copy number: High Copy
Gene/Insert
  Gene/Insert name: TAL027 (alt names: B (Type I - C/HD); ε / SHD / C)
  Insert size (bp): 119
  Cloning method: Restriction Enzyme; 5′ cloning site BbsI (destroyed during cloning); 3′ cloning site BamHI (not destroyed)
  Sequencing primers: 5′ OK163
Terms and licenses: Academic/Nonprofit Terms; Industry Terms: Not Available to Industry
How to cite: TAL027 was a gift from Keith Joung (Addgene plasmid # 32268 ; http://n2t.net/addgene:32268 ; RRID:Addgene_32268)
