>Addgene plasmid #32268 | TAL027 | addgene partial sequence | sequence record 37798 | LacZ-F2 5'-cctcttcgctattacgccag-3'
ACGCCAGGGTTTTCCCAGTCACGACGTTGTAAAACGACGGCCAGTGAATTCGAGCTCGGTACCTCGCGAA
TGCATCTAGAGAAGACAACTGACCCCAGACCAGGTAGTCGCAATCGCGTCACATGACGGGGGAAAGCAAG
CCCTGGAAACCGTGCAAAGGTTGTTGCCGGTCCTTTGTCAAGACCACGGCCTTAAGAGACCGGATCCCGG
GCCCGTCGACTGCAGAGGCCTGCATGCAAGCTTGGCGTAATCATGGTCATAGCTGTTTCCTGTGTGAAAT
TGTTATCCGCTCACAATTCCACACAACATACGAGCCGGAAGCATAAAGTGTAAAGCCTGGGGTGCCTAAT
GAGTGAGCTAACTCACATTAATTGCGTTGCGCTCACTGCCCGCTTTCCAGTCGGGAAACCTGTCGTGCCA
GCTGCATTAATGAATCGGCCAACGCGCGGGGAGAGGCGGTTTGCGTATTGGGCGCTCTTCCGCTTCCTCG
CTCACTGACTCGCTGCGCTCGGTCGTTCGGCTGCGGCGAGCGGTATCAGCTCACTCAAAGGCGGTAATAC
GGTTATCCACAGAATCAGGGGATAACGCAGGAAAGAACATGTGAGCAAAAGGCCAGCAAAAGGCCAGGAA
CCGTAAAAAGGCCGCGTTGCTGGCGTTTTTCCATAGGCTCCGCCCCCCTGACGAGCATCACAAAAATCGA
CGCTCAAGTCAGAGGT
